Addgene plasmid #161584: pPuro3.1(+)_Strep-Lrrk2(D1994S)-Myc
Purpose: expression of Myc-tagged kinase-dead mouse Lrrk2 containing D1994S mutation
Depositing lab: Maik Hintze. Depositing organization: Universitaetsklinikum Bonn.
Backbone
  Vector backbone: pcDNA3.1(+)
  Backbone size w/o insert (bp): 4902
  Vector type: Mammalian Expression
  Selectable markers: Puromycin
Growth in bacteria
  Bacterial resistance: Ampicillin, 100 μg/mL
  Growth temperature: 30°C
  Growth strain: NEB Stable
  Growth instructions: Depositor recommends growth at 30°C for 24 hrs.
  Copy number: High Copy
Gene/Insert
  Gene/Insert name: Lrrk2
  Species: M. musculus (mouse)
  Insert size (bp): 7700
  Mutation: D1994S
  Entrez Gene: Lrrk2 (a.k.a. 4921513O20Rik, 9330188B09Rik, D630001M17Rik, Gm927, cI-46)
  Promoter: CMV
  Tag / fusion protein: StrepII (N terminal on insert); Myc tag (C terminal on insert)
  Cloning method: Restriction Enzyme; 5′ cloning site NheI (unknown if destroyed); 3′ cloning site ApaI (unknown if destroyed)
  Sequencing primers: 5′ GGC TAA CTA GAG AAC CCA CTG; 3′ GGC AAC TAG AAG GCA CAG TC
Terms and licenses: Academic/Nonprofit Terms; Industry Terms: Not Available to Industry
Depositor comments: Neo cassette from pcDNA3.1(+) replaced with Puro cassette from pPUR (Clontech/TaKaRa)
How to cite: pPuro3.1(+)_Strep-Lrrk2(D1994S)-Myc was a gift from Maik Hintze (Addgene plasmid # 161584 ; http://n2t.net/addgene:161584 ; RRID:Addgene_161584)
