[The description below was written by a language model from this plasmid's Addgene catalogue record and pLannotate feature annotations shown in this document.]
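Description:
pPuro3.1(+)_Strep-Lrrk2(D1994S)-Myc is a mammalian expression plasmid of about 12.6 kb built on a modified pcDNA3.1(+) backbone in which the original neomycin-resistance cassette has been replaced with the puromycin cassette from pPUR. In bacteria it is maintained through a high-copy ColE1/pUC-type origin and selected with ampicillin via the β-lactamase gene. A partial f1 origin and remnants of lac regulatory sequence are also annotated as backbone leftovers. In mammalian cells, selection relies on puromycin N-acetyltransferase (PuroR), which is driven by the SV40 enhancer/early promoter and terminated by an SV40 polyadenylation signal, so stably transfected cells can be selected.

The payload is the full-length mouse Lrrk2 coding sequence (roughly 7.6 kb), cloned between NheI and ApaI sites and carrying the D1994S substitution, which the depositor describes as rendering the kinase dead. Transcription is driven by the human CMV immediate-early enhancer and promoter and terminated by the bovine growth hormone polyadenylation signal. A T7 promoter lies just upstream of the insert. The protein is fused to an N-terminal Strep-tag II, which permits affinity capture on Strep-Tactin, and, according to the catalogue entry, to a C-terminal Myc epitope for antibody detection. The Myc tag was not picked up as a separate feature in the automated annotation, although there is unannotated space between the end of the Lrrk2 reading frame and the poly(A) signal. The short HIV-1 LTR and SV40 large T antigen fragments in the table are probably incidental sequence matches rather than functional elements. The construct serves to express tagged, catalytically inactive LRRK2 in mammalian cells, for example as a kinase-dead control in studies of this serine/threonine kinase that phosphorylates RAB GTPases.
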