Features (pLannotate 1.2.2; 23 found; start..end, strand, type, name):
      1..380     +  enhancer       CMV enhancer: human cytomegalovirus immediate early enhancer
    381..584     +  promoter       CMV promoter: human cytomegalovirus (CMV) immediate early promoter
    580..613     +  LTR            5' LTR (truncated) (fragment): truncated 5' long terminal repeat (LTR) from HIV-1
    629..647     +  promoter       T7 promoter: promoter for bacteriophage T7 RNA polymerase
    680..702     +  CDS            Strep-Tag II (fragment): peptide that binds Strep-Tactin®, an engineered form of streptavidin
    710..8290    +  CDS            Lrrk2: LRRK2_MOUSE - Experimental evidence at protein level: Swiss-Prot protein existence level 1. Serine/threonine-protein kinase which phosphorylates a broad range of proteins involved in multiple processes such as neuronal plasticity, autophagy, and vesicle trafficking (PubMed:26824392, PubMed:29125462, PubMed:28720718, PubMed:30398148, PubMed:29212815). Is a key regulator of RAB GTPases by regulating the GTP/GDP exchange and interaction partners of RABs through phosphorylation (PubMed:26824392, PubMed:28720718, PubMed:30398148, PubMed:29212815, PubMed:29125462). Phosphorylates RAB3A, RAB3B, RAB3C
   8367..8591    +  polyA_signal   bGH poly(A) signal: bovine growth hormone polyadenylation signal
   8595..8616    +  promoter       SV40 promoter (fragment): SV40 enhancer and early promoter
   8637..8763    +  rep_origin     f1 ori (fragment) (sequence partly withheld): f1 bacteriophage origin of replication; arrow indicates direction of (+) strand synthesis
   8772..9101    +  promoter       SV40 promoter: SV40 enhancer and early promoter
   9102..9123    -  misc_feature   MCS (fragment): pUC18/19 multiple cloning site
   9194..9793    +  CDS            PuroR: puromycin N-acetyltransferase; pac from Streptomyces alboniger; confers resistance to puromycin
   9843..9908    +  CDS            dmpM (fragment): DMPM_STRAD - Protein inferred from homology: Swiss-Prot protein existence level 3. From Streptomyces alboniger.
   9917..10000   +  CDS            large T antigen (fragment): large T antigen from SV40 (simian virus 40)
  10023..10144   +  polyA_signal   SV40 poly(A) signal: SV40 polyadenylation signal
  10215..10237   -  protein_bind   lac operator (fragment): The lac repressor binds to the lac operator to inhibit transcription in E. coli. This inhibition can be relieved by adding lactose or isopropyl-β-D-thiogalactopyranoside (IPTG). lac repressor encoded by lacI
  10241..10271   -  promoter       lac promoter: promoter for the E. coli lac operon
  10286..10307   -  protein_bind   CAP binding site: CAP binding activates transcription in the presence of cAMP. E. coli catabolite activator protein
  10320..10412   -  CDS            lacI (fragment): lac repressor; lacI; The lac repressor binds to the lac operator to inhibit transcription in E. coli. This inhibition can be relieved by adding lactose or isopropyl-β-D-thiogalactopyranoside (IPTG).
  10595..11183   -  rep_origin     ori: high-copy-number ColE1/pMB1/pBR322/pUC origin of replication
  11354..12214   -  CDS            AmpR: β-lactamase; bla; confers resistance to ampicillin, carbenicillin, and related antibiotics
  12215..12319   -  promoter       AmpR promoter: bla
  12378..12430   -  misc_feature   bom (fragment): basis of mobility region from pBR322
>Addgene plasmid #161584 | pPuro3.1(+)_Strep-Lrrk2(D1994S)-Myc | addgene full sequence | sequence record 318588 | Addgene NGS Result
GACATTGATTATTGACTAGTTATTAATAGTAATCAATTACGGGGTCATTAGTTCATAGCCCATATATGGA
GTTCCGCGTTACATAACTTACGGTAAATGGCCCGCCTGGCTGACCGCCCAACGACCCCCGCCCATTGACG
TCAATAATGACGTATGTTCCCATAGTAACGCCAATAGGGACTTTCCATTGACGTCAATGGGTGGAGTATT
TACGGTAAACTGCCCACTTGGCAGTACATCAAGTGTATCATATGCCAAGTACGCCCCCTATTGACGTCAA
TGACGGTAAATGGCCCGCCTGGCATTATGCCCAGTACATGACCTTATGGGACTTTCCTACTTGGCAGTAC
ATCTACGTATTAGTCATCGCTATTACCATGGTGATGCGGTTTTGGCAGTACATCAATGGGCGTGGATAGC
GGTTTGACTCACGGGGATTTCCAAGTCTCCACCCCATTGACGTCAATGGGAGTTTGTTTTGGCACCAAAA
TCAACGGGACTTTCCAAAATGTCGTAACAACTCCGCCCCATTGACGCAAATGGGCGGTAGGCGTGTACGG
TGGGAGGTCTATATAAGCAGAGCTCTCTGGCTAACTAGAGAACCCACTGCTTACTGGCTTATCGAAATTA
ATACGACTCACTATAGGGAGACCCAAGCTGGCTAGCCACCATGGCAAGCTGGAGCCACCCGCAGTTCGAA
AAAGCCGGCATGGCCAGTGGCGCCTGTCAGGGCTGCGAAGAGGAAGAGGAGGAGGAGGCTCTGAAGAAGT
TGATAGTCAGGCTGAATAATGTCCAGGAAGGCAAGCAGATCGAGACGTTGCTTCAGCTCCTGGAGGACAT
GCTGGTGTTCACCTACTCGGACCGCGCCTCCAAGTTATTTGAAGATAAAAATTTCCACGTGCCTCTGTTG
ATTGTCCTGGACTCCTACATGAGAGTTGCCAGTGTACAGCAGGCGGGGTGGTCACTTCTGTGCAAATTAA
TAGAAGTCTGTCCAGGGACATTGCAAAGCTTAATAGGACCCCAGGATATTGGAAATGATTGGGAAGTCCT
TGGTATTCACCGGCTGATTCTTAAAATGTTAACTGTTCATCACGCCAATGTAAACCTGTCAATAGTTGGA
CTAAAAGCCTTGGATCTCCTCCTAGATTCAGGTAAACTCACCTTGCTGATACTGGATGAAGAATGTGATA
TTTTCTTGTTAATTTTTGATGCCATGCACAGATATTCAGCCAATGATGAAGTCCAAAAACTGGGATGCAA
AGCTTTACACGTGCTTTTTGAGAGAGTTTCCGAGGAACAGCTGACTGAGTTTGTGGAGAACAAAGATTAC
ACGATACTGCTGAGTACGTTCGGCAGCTTCAGAAGGGACAAGGAGATTGTGTACCACGTACTTTGCTGCT
TGCATTCCCTGGCGGTTACATGCAGCAATGTAGAGGTCCTCATGAGTGGGAATGTCCGGTGCTACAATCT
TGTGGTGGAGGCCATGAAAGCCTTCCCCACCAATGAAAACATCCAAGAGGTGAGCTGCTCCTTGTTCCAG
AAGCTTACATTAGGTAACTTTTTCAACATCCTGGTGTTGAACGAAGTGCATGTCTTTGTGGTGAAAGCGG
TCCGACAGTATCCTGAGAACGCAGCCTTACAGATCTCTGCACTCAGCTGTTTAGCACTCCTCACTGAGAC
TATTTTCTTAAACCAAGACTTGGAGGAAAGAAGTGAGACTCAAGAGCAGAGCGAAGAGGAAGACAGTGAG
AAGCTTTTCTGGCTGGAACCCTGCTATAAAGCCCTGGTGCGCCATCGAAAGGACAAACACGTGCAGGAGG
CTGCCTGCTGGGCACTAAATAACCTCCTTATGTACCAGAACAGTTTGCATGAGAAGATCGGAGATGAAGA
TGGCCAGTTCCCTGCGCACAGGGAAGTGATGCTGTCTATGCTGATGCACTCTTCTTCCAAAGATGTCTTC
CAAGCAGCTGCACATGCTCTGTCCACTCTCTTGGAACAAAATGTTAATTTCAGGAAAATCCTGCTGGCAA
AAGGAGTATACCTGAATGTCTTGGAATTGATGCAGAAGCATGCCCATGCGCCTGAGGTGGCAGAGAGTGG
CTGCAAGATGCTGAGTCACCTGTTTGAAGGAAGTAACCCTTCTCTGGATACAATGGCAGCAGTGGTCCCT
AAAATACTAACAGTGATGAAAGCCCACGGAACGTCTCTGTCAGTCCAGCTGGAGGCGCTGCGAGCTATCT
TGCATTTCGTTGTGCCAGGACTATTGGAAGAATCCAGGGAGGACTCTCAATGCAGACCAAATGTGCTCAG
AAAACAGTGTTTCAGGACTGACATCCACAAGCTGGTTCTAGTCGCTCTGAACAGGTTCATTGGGAATCCT
GGGATTCAGAAATGTGGATTGAAAGTAATCTCTTCTCTCGCGCACCTTCCTGATGCCACAGAGACATTGT
CCCTGCAAGGAGCAGTTGACTCAGTCCTCCACACCTTACAGATGTATCCAGATGACCAAGAAATTCAGTG
TCTGGGCTTACACCTTATGGGATGCTTGATGACAAAGAAGAATTTCTGCATAGGGACAGGGCACCTCCTG
GCAAAAATTCTGGCTTCCACTTTGCAGCGCTTTAAAGATGTTGCTGAGGTGCAGACTACAGGATTACAGA
CAACCCTGTCAATACTTGAGCTGTCAGTATCTTTCTCCAAGCTGCTAGTGCACTATTCCTTTGATGTGGT
GATATTTCATCAGATGTCTTCCAGTGTTGTAGAACAAAAGGATGAGCAGTTCCTCAATCTATGTTGCAAA
TGCTTTGCAAAAGTGGCCGTGGATGATGAGCTGAAAAACACCATGCTAGAGAGAGCCTGCGATCAGAATA
ACAGCATCATGGTTGAATGTTTGCTCCTCTTGGGAGCTGATGCCAACCAAGTGAAGGGGGCAACTTCTTT
AATCTATCAGGTATGTGAGAAAGAGAGCAGTCCTAAATTGGTGGAACTGTTGCTTAATGGTGGTTGTCGT
GAACAAGATGTACGGAAGGCCCTGACCGTAAGCATCCAAAAGGGCGACAGCCAGGTCATCAGCTTGCTCC
TCAGGAAACTTGCCCTGGACCTGGCCAACAACAGCATTTGCCTTGGAGGATTTGGCATAGGAAAAATTGA
TCCTTCTTGGCTTGGTCCTTTATTTCCAGATAAGTCATCCAATTTAAGGAAGCAAACAAACACAGGATCT
GTCCTAGCGAGGAAAGTGCTCCGGTATCAGATGAGAAACACCCTTCAAGAAGGCGTGGCCTCAGGCAGTG
ACGGCAAGTTTTCTGAAGACGCGCTGGCGAAATTTGGAGAATGGACCTTTATTCCCGACTCTTCTATGGA
CAGTGTGTTTGGCCAGAGCGATGATCTGGATAGCGAAGGCAGCGAGAGCTCATTTCTCGTGAAGAGGAAG
TCCAACTCAATTAGTGTAGGGGAAGTTTACAGAGATCTAGCTCTGCAGCGCTGCTCACCAAATGCTCAGA
GGCATTCCAATTCGCTGGGTCCTGTTTTTGACCATGAAGACTTACTGAGACGAAAAAGAAAAATACTGTC
TTCAGATGAGTCTCTCAGGTCCTCAAGGCTGCCGTCCCATATGAGGCAATCAGATAGCTCTTCTTCCCTG
GCTTCTGAGAGAGAACACATCACGTCGTTAGACCTATCTGCCAACGAACTCAAAGATATTGATGCTCTGA
GCCAGAAGTGTTGCCTCAGTAGCCACCTGGAACATCTCACCAAACTGGAACTTCACCAGAATTCACTCAC
GAGCTTCCCACAGCAGCTGTGTGAGACTCTGAAGTGTTTGATACACTTGGATTTGCACAGTAACAAATTC
ACCTCATTTCCCTCTTTCGTGTTGAAAATGCCACGTATCACCAACCTAGATGCCTCTCGAAATGACATCG
GGCCAACAGTAGTTTTAGACCCTGCGATGAAGTGTCCAAGCCTCAAACAGTTGAATCTGTCCTATAACCA
GCTCTCTTCAATCCCAGAGAATCTTGCCCAAGTGGTGGAGAAACTTGAGCAGCTCCTACTGGAAGGAAAT
AAAATATCCGGGATTTGCTCTCCCCTGAGCCTGAAGGAACTGAAGATTTTAAATCTTAGTAAAAATCACA
TTCCATCCCTACCTGGAGATTTTCTTGAGGCTTGTTCAAAAGTCGAGAGTTTCAGTGCTCGCATGAATTT
TCTTGCTGCAATGCCTGCCTTACCTTCTTCCATAACGAGCTTAAAATTGTCTCAGAACTCTTTCACGTGC
ATTCCAGAAGCGATTTTCAGTCTTCCGCACTTGCGGTCCTTGGATATGAGCCACAACAACATTGAATGTC
TGCCGGGACCTGCACATTGGAAGTCTCTGAACTTAAGGGAACTCATTTTTAGCAAGAATCAGATCAGCAC
CTTAGACTTTAGTGAGAACCCACACGTGTGGTCAAGAGTAGAGAAACTGCATCTCTCTCATAATAAACTG
AAAGAGATTCCTCCAGAAATTGGCTGCCTTGAAAATCTGACGTCTCTCGACGTCAGTTACAACTTGGAAC
TGAGGTCCTTCCCAAATGAAATGGGGAAGTTGAGCAAGATATGGGATCTTCCCTTGGACGGACTGCATCT
GAATTTTGACTTTAAGCACGTAGGATGCAAGGCCAAAGACATCATAAGGTTTCTACAACAACGTCTGAAA
AAGGCTGTACCCTACAACCGAATGAAGCTCATGATTGTGGGAAATACGGGGAGCGGTAAGACCACTTTAC
TGCAACAACTCATGAAAATGAAGAAACCAGAACTTGGCATGCAGGGTGCCACAGTCGGCATAGACGTGCG
AGACTGGTCCATCCAAATACGGGGCAAAAGGAGAAAGGACCTGGTTCTAAACGTGTGGGATTTTGCAGGT
CGTGAGGAATTCTACAGCACTCACCCCCACTTCATGACCCAGAGAGCCCTCTACCTGGCTGTCTATGATC
TCAGCAAGGGGCAGGCAGAGGTGGACGCCATGAAGCCCTGGCTCTTCAATATCAAGGCTCGTGCCTCTTC
TTCCCCGGTGATTCTGGTGGGCACACATTTGGATGTTTCTGATGAGAAGCAGCGGAAAGCGTGCATAAGC
AAAATCACGAAGGAACTCCTAAATAAGCGAGGATTCCCCACCATCCGGGACTACCACTTTGTGAATGCCA
CCGAGGAGTCAGATGCGCTGGCAAAGCTTCGGAAAACCATCATAAATGAGAGCCTTAATTTCAAGATCCG
AGATCAGCCTGTGGTTGGGCAGCTAATTCCAGATTGCTACGTAGAACTGGAGAAAATCATTTTATCAGAG
CGGAAAGCTGTGCCGACTGAGTTTCCTGTGATTAACCGGAAACACCTGTTACAGCTCGTGAACGAACATC
AGCTGCAGCTGGATGAGAACGAGCTCCCACACGCCGTTCACTTCCTAAATGAGTCGGGAGTTCTTCTGCA
TTTTCAAGACCCTGCCCTGCAGCTAAGTGACCTGTACTTTGTGGAACCCAAGTGGCTTTGTAAAGTCATG
GCACAGATCTTGACAGTGAAGGTAGACGGCTGTCTGAAACATCCTAAGGGCATCATTTCCCGGAGAGATG
TGGAAAAATTCCTTTCAAAGAAGAAGCGATTCCCGAAGAACTATATGATGCAATACTTTAAACTATTAGA
AAAATTTCAGATCGCATTGCCAATAGGGGAAGAATATCTTCTGGTTCCAAGCAGCTTGTCTGACCACAGG
CCAGTGATAGAGCTCCCCCACTGTGAGAACTCTGAGATCATCATCCGGCTGTACGAAATGCCGTACTTTC
CCATGGGATTTTGGTCAAGATTGATTAACCGATTACTTGAAATCTCACCCTTCATGCTTTCTGGCAGAGA
GAGAGCACTACGCCCTAACAGGATGTATTGGCGGCAAGGCATCTACTTGAATTGGTCTCCAGAAGCATAC
TGTCTGGTAGGCTCTGAAGTCTTAGACAATCGACCTGAGAGTTTCTTGAAAATCACAGTTCCGTCTTGTA
GAAAAGGTTGTATTCTTCTGGGCCGAGTTGTGGATCATATTGACTCACTCATGGAAGAATGGTTTCCCGG
GTTACTGGAGATTGACATTTGTGGGGAAGGAGAAACTCTGTTGAAGAAATGGGCATTGTACAGTTTTAAT
GATGGTGAAGAACATCAGAAGATCTTGCTTGATGAGTTGATGAAGAAGGCTGAAGAAGGAGACCTGTTAA
TAAATCCAGACCAACCAAGGCTCACTATTCCAATATCCCAGATTGCTCCGGACTTGATCTTGGCTGACCT
GCCTAGAAATATCATGTTGAACAATGATGAGTTGGAATTTGAGGAAGCACCAGAGTTTCTCTTAGGCGAT
GGAAGTTTTGGATCCGTTTATCGAGCTGCCTACGAAGGAGAGGAAGTGGCTGTGAAGATTTTTAATAAGC
ACACATCTCTTAGGCTGTTAAGACAAGAGTTGGTGGTCCTTTGTCACCTTCACCACCCCAGCCTGATATC
CTTGCTGGCGGCTGGTATTCGTCCTCGGATGTTGGTAATGGAGTTGGCCTCCAAAGGTTCCTTGGATCGC
CTGCTGCAGCAGGACAAAGCCAGCCTCACCAGAACCCTCCAGCACAGGATCGCGTTGCATGTGGCCGACG
GCCTGAGGTATCTCCACTCAGCCATGATTATTTACCGTTCCCTGAAGCCCCACAATGTGCTGCTTTTTAC
CCTGTATCCCAATGCTGCCATCATTGCGAAGATTGCGGACTACGGGATCGCACAGTACTGCTGCAGGATG
GGAATAAAGACATCAGAGGGCACCCCAGGGTTCCGGGCACCTGAAGTTGCCAGGGGGAATGTCATTTATA
ACCAACAGGCCGATGTTTATTCTTTTGGCTTACTACTTCACGATATTTGGACAACTGGGAGTAGGATTAT
GGAGGGTTTGAGGTTCCCAAATGAGTTTGATGAGTTAGCCATACAAGGGAAGTTGCCAGATCCAGTTAAA
GAATATGGCTGTGCCCCATGGCCTATGGTTGAGAAGTTAATTACAAAGTGTTTGAAAGAAAATCCTCAAG
AAAGACCCACTTCTGCCCAGGTCTTTGACATTTTGAATTCGGCTGAATTAATTTGCCTCATGCGACACAT
TTTAATACCTAAGAACATCATTGTTGAATGCATGGTTGCCACGAATCTCAATAGCAAGAGTGCGACTCTC
TGGTTGGGATGTGGGAACACAGAAAAAGGACAGCTTTCCTTATTTGACTTAAACACGGAAAGATACAGCT
ATGAGGAAGTTGCTGATAGTAGAATACTGTGCTTGGCTTTGGTGCATCTCGCTGCTGAGAAAGAGAGCTG
GGTTGTGTGCGGGACACAGTCTGGGGCTCTCCTGGTCATCAATGTTGAAGAGGAGACAAAGAGACACACC
CTGGAAAAGATGACTGATTCTGTCACTTGTTTGCATTGCAATTCCCTTGCCAAGCAGAGCAAGCAAAGTA
ACTTTCTTTTGGTGGGAACTGCTGATGGTAACTTAATGATATTTGAAGATAAAGCCGTTAAGTGTAAAGG
AGCTGCCCCCTTGAAGACACTACACATAGGCGATGTCAGTACGCCCCTGATGTGCCTGAGCGAGTCCCTG
AATTCATCTGAAAGACACATCACATGGGGAGGGTGTGGCACAAAGGTCTTCTCCTTTTCCAATGATTTCA
CCATTCAGAAACTCATCGAGACAAAAACCAACCAGCTGTTTTCTTACGCAGCTTTCAGCGATTCTAACAT
CATAGCGCTGGCAGTAGACACAGCCCTGTATATTGCCAAGAAAAACAGCCCTGTCGTAGAGGTGTGGGAC
AAGAAAACAGAAAAGCTCTGTGAATTAATAGACTGTGTGCACTTCTTAAAGGAGGTGATGGTAAAACTAA
ACAAGGAATCGAAACATCAGCTGTCCTACTCTGGGAGGGTGAAGGCCCTCTGCCTGCAGAAGAACACGGC
TCTCTGGATCGGAACTGGAGGAGGCCACATCTTACTCCTGGATCTTTCTACTCGGCGAGTTATCCGCACC
ATTCACAATTTCTGTGATTCTGTGAGAGCCATGGCCACAGCACAATTAGGAAGCCTTAAGAATGTCATGC
TGGTTTTGGGGTACAAGCGGAAGAGTACAGAGGGTATCCAAGAACAAAAAGAGATACAATCTTGTTTGTC
TATTTGGGACCTCAATCTTCCACACGAGGTGCAAAATTTAGAAAAACACATTGAAGTAAGAACAGAATTA
GCTGATAAAATGAGGAAAACATCTGTTGAAGGTACCGCCCTCGAGCAAAAACTCATCTCAGAAGAGGATC
TGTAGGGGCCCGTTTAAACCCGCTGATCAGCCTCGACTGTGCCTTCTAGTTGCCAGCCATCTGTTGTTTG
CCCCTCCCCCGTGCCTTCCTTGACCCTGGAAGGTGCCACTCCCACTGTCCTTTCCTAATAAAATGAGGAA
ATTGCATCGCATTGTCTGAGTAGGTGTCATTCTATTCTGGGGGGTGGGGTGGGGCAGGACAGCAAGGGGG
AGGATTGGGAAGACAATAGCAGGCATGCTGGGGATGCGGTGGGCTCTATGGCTTCTGAGGCGGAAAGAAC
CAGCTGGGGCTCTAGGGGGTATCCCC
[124 nt withheld, positions 8637-8760]
CGCTGTGGAATGTGTGTCAGTTAGGGTGTGGAAAGTCCCCAGGCTCCCCAGCAGGCAGAAGTATGCAAAG
CATGCATCTCAATTAGTCAGCAACCAGGTGTGGAAAGTCCCCAGGCTCCCCAGCAGGCAGAAGTATGCAA
AGCATGCATCTCAATTAGTCAGCAACCATAGTCCCGCCCCTAACTCCGCCCATCCCGCCCCTAACTCCGC
CCAGTTCCGCCCATTCTCCGCCCCATGGCTGACTAATTTTTTTTATTTATGCAGAGGCCGAGGCCGCCTC
GGCCTCTGAGCTATTCCAGAAGTAGTGAGGAGGCTTTTTTGGAGGCCTAGGCTTTTGCAAAAAGCTTGCA
TGCCTGCAGGTCGGCCGCCACGACCGGTGCCGCCACCATCCCCTGACCCACGCCCCTGACCCCTCACAAG
GAGACGACCTTCCATGACCGAGTACAAGCCCACGGTGCGCCTCGCCACCCGCGACGACGTCCCCCGGGCC
GTACGCACCCTCGCCGCCGCGTTCGCCGACTACCCCGCCACGCGCCACACCGTCGACCCGGACCGCCACA
TCGAGCGGGTCACCGAGCTGCAAGAACTCTTCCTCACGCGCGTCGGGCTCGACATCGGCAAGGTGTGGGT
CGCGGACGACGGCGCCGCGGTGGCGGTCTGGACCACGCCGGAGAGCGTCGAAGCGGGGGCGGTGTTCGCC
GAGATCGGCCCGCGCATGGCCGAGTTGAGCGGTTCCCGGCTGGCCGCGCAGCAACAGATGGAAGGCCTCC
TGGCGCCGCACCGGCCCAAGGAGCCCGCGTGGTTCCTGGCCACCGTCGGCGTCTCGCCCGACCACCAGGG
CAAGGGTCTGGGCAGCGCCGTCGTGCTCCCCGGAGTGGAGGCGGCCGAGCGCGCCGGGGTGCCCGCCTTC
CTGGAGACCTCCGCGCCCCGCAACCTCCCCTTCTACGAGCGGCTCGGCTTCACCGTCACCGCCGACGTCG
AGGTGCCCGAAGGACCGCGCACCTGGTGCATGACCCGCAAGCCCGGTGCCTGACGCCCGCCCCACGACCC
GCAGCGCCCGACCGAAAGGAGCGCACGACCCCATGGCTCCGACCGAAGCCACCCGGGGCGGCCCCGCCGA
CCCCGCACCCGCCCCCGAGGCCCACCGACTCTAGAGGATCATAATCAGCCATACCACATTTGTAGAGGTT
TTACTTGCTTTAAAAAACCTCCCACACCTCCCCCTGAACCTGAAACATAAAATGAATGCAATTGTTGTTG
TTAACTTGTTTATTGCAGCTTATAATGGTTACAAATAAAGCAATAGCATCACAAATTTCACAAATAAAGC
ATTTTTTTCACTGCATTCTAGTTGTGGTTTGTCCAAACTCATCAATGTATCTTATCATGTCTGTATACCG
TCGACCTCTAGCTAGAGCTTGGCGTAATCATGGTCATAGCTGTTTCCTGTGTGAAATTGTTATCCGCTCA
CAATTCCACACAACATACGAGCCGGAAGCATAAAGTGTAAAGCCTGGGGTGCCTAATGAGTGAGCTAACT
CACATTAATTGCGTTGCGCTCACTGCCCGCTTTCCAGTCGGGAAACCTGTCGTGCCAGCTGCATTAATGA
ATCGGCCAACGCGCGGGGAGAGGCGGTTTGCGTATTGGGCGCTCTTCCGCTTCCTCGCTCACTGACTCGC
TGCGCTCGGTCGTTCGGCTGCGGCGAGCGGTATCAGCTCACTCAAAGGCGGTAATACGGTTATCCACAGA
ATCAGGGGATAACGCAGGAAAGAACATGTGAGCAAAAGGCCAGCAAAAGGCCAGGAACCGTAAAAAGGCC
GCGTTGCTGGCGTTTTTCCATAGGCTCCGCCCCCCTGACGAGCATCACAAAAATCGACGCTCAAGTCAGA
GGTGGCGAAACCCGACAGGACTATAAAGATACCAGGCGTTTCCCCCTGGAAGCTCCCTCGTGCGCTCTCC
TGTTCCGACCCTGCCGCTTACCGGATACCTGTCCGCCTTTCTCCCTTCGGGAAGCGTGGCGCTTTCTCAT
AGCTCACGCTGTAGGTATCTCAGTTCGGTGTAGGTCGTTCGCTCCAAGCTGGGCTGTGTGCACGAACCCC
CCGTTCAGCCCGACCGCTGCGCCTTATCCGGTAACTATCGTCTTGAGTCCAACCCGGTAAGACACGACTT
ATCGCCACTGGCAGCAGCCACTGGTAACAGGATTAGCAGAGCGAGGTATGTAGGCGGTGCTACAGAGTTC
TTGAAGTGGTGGCCTAACTACGGCTACACTAGAAGAACAGTATTTGGTATCTGCGCTCTGCTGAAGCCAG
TTACCTTCGGAAAAAGAGTTGGTAGCTCTTGATCCGGCAAACAAACCACCGCTGGTAGCGGTGGTTTTTT
TGTTTGCAAGCAGCAGATTACGCGCAGAAAAAAAGGATCTCAAGAAGATCCTTTGATCTTTTCTACGGGG
TCTGACGCTCAGTGGAACGAAAACTCACGTTAAGGGATTTTGGTCATGAGATTATCAAAAAGGATCTTCA
CCTAGATCCTTTTAAATTAAAAATGAAGTTTTAAATCAATCTAAAGTATATATGAGTAAACTTGGTCTGA
CAGTTACCAATGCTTAATCAGTGAGGCACCTATCTCAGCGATCTGTCTATTTCGTTCATCCATAGTTGCC
TGACTCCCCGTCGTGTAGATAACTACGATACGGGAGGGCTTACCATCTGGCCCCAGTGCTGCAATGATAC
CGCGAGACCCACGCTCACCGGCTCCAGATTTATCAGCAATAAACCAGCCAGCCGGAAGGGCCGAGCGCAG
AAGTGGTCCTGCAACTTTATCCGCCTCCATCCAGTCTATTAATTGTTGCCGGGAAGCTAGAGTAAGTAGT
TCGCCAGTTAATAGTTTGCGCAACGTTGTTGCCATTGCTACAGGCATCGTGGTGTCACGCTCGTCGTTTG
GTATGGCTTCATTCAGCTCCGGTTCCCAACGATCAAGGCGAGTTACATGATCCCCCATGTTGTGCAAAAA
AGCGGTTAGCTCCTTCGGTCCTCCGATCGTTGTCAGAAGTAAGTTGGCCGCAGTGTTATCACTCATGGTT
ATGGCAGCACTGCATAATTCTCTTACTGTCATGCCATCCGTAAGATGCTTTTCTGTGACTGGTGAGTACT
CAACCAAGTCATTCTGAGAATAGTGTATGCGGCGACCGAGTTGCTCTTGCCCGGCGTCAATACGGGATAA
TACCGCGCCACATAGCAGAACTTTAAAAGTGCTCATCATTGGAAAACGTTCTTCGGGGCGAAAACTCTCA
AGGATCTTACCGCTGTTGAGATCCAGTTCGATGTAACCCACTCGTGCACCCAACTGATCTTCAGCATCTT
TTACTTTCACCAGCGTTTCTGGGTGAGCAAAAACAGGAAGGCAAAATGCCGCAAAAAAGGGAATAAGGGC
GACACGGAAATGTTGAATACTCATACTCTTCCTTTTTCAATATTATTGAAGCATTTATCAGGGTTATTGT
CTCATGAGCGGATACATATTTGAATGTATTTAGAAAAATAAACAAATAGGGGTTCCGCGCACATTTCCCC
GAAAAGTGCCACCTGACGTCGACGGATCGGGAGATCTCCCGATCCCCTATGGTGCACTCTCAGTACAATC
TGCTCTGATGCCGCATAGTTAAGCCAGTATCTGCTCCCTGCTTGTGTGTTGGAGGTCGCTGAGTAGTGCG
CGAGCAAAATTTAAGCTACAACAAGGCAAGGCTTGACCGACAATTGCATGAAGAATCTGCTTAGGGTTAG
GCGTTTTGCGCTGCTTCGCGATGTACGGGCCAGATATACGCGTT
